>Addgene plasmid #248971 | p2514-pHAGE2-EF1aL-tdTomato-W | addgene full sequence | sequence record 494361 | Addgene NGS Result
TGGAAGGGCTAATTCACTCCCAAAGAAGACAAGATATCCTTGATCTGTGGATCTACCACACACAAGGCTA
CTTCCCTGATTAGCAGAACTACACACCAGGGCCAGGGGTCAGATATCCACTGACCTTTGGATGGTGCTAC
AAGCTAGTACCAGTTGAGCCAGATAAGGTAGAAGAGGCCAATAAAGGAGAGAACACCAGCTTGTTACACC
CTGTGAGCCTGCATGGGATGGATGACCCGGAGAGAGAAGTGTTAGAGTGGAGGTTTGACAGCCGCCTAGC
ATTTCATCACGTGGCCCGAGAGCTGCATCCGGAGTACTTCAAGAACTGCTGATATCGAGCTTGCTACAAG
GGACTTTCCGCTGGGGACTTTCCAGGGAGGCGTGGCCTGGGCGGGACTGGGGAGTGGCGAGCCCTCAGAT
CCTGCATATAAGCAGCTGCTTTTTGCCTGTACTGGGTCTCTCTGGTTAGACCAGATCTGAGCCTGGGAGC
TCTCTGGCTAACTAGGGAACCCACTGCTTAAGCCTCAATAAAGCTTGCCTTGAGTGCTTCAAGTAGTGTG
TGCCCGTCTGTTGTGTGACTCTGGTAACTAGAGATCCCTCAGACCCTTTTAGTCAGTGTGGAAAATCTCT
AGCAGTGGCGCCCGAACAGGGACTTGAAAGCGAAAGGGAAACCAGAGGAGCTCTCTCGACGCAGGACTCG
GCTTGCTGAAGCGCGCACGGCAAGAGGCGAGGGGCGGCGACTGGTGAGTACGCCAAAAATTTTGACTAGC
GGAGGCTAGAAGGAGAGAGATGGGTGCGAGAGCGTCAGTATTAAGCGGGGGAGAATTAGATCGCGATGGG
AAAAAATTCGGTTAAGGCCAGGGGGAAAGAAAAAATATAAATTAAAACATATAGTATGGGCAAGCAGGGA
GCTAGAACGATTCGCAGTTAATCCTGGCCTGTTAGAAACATCAGAAGGCTGTAGACAAATACTGGGACAG
CTACAACCATCCCTTCAGACAGGATCAGAAGAACTTAGATCATTATATAATACAGTAGCAACCCTCTATT
GTGTGCATCAAAGGATAGAGATAAAAGACACCAAGGAAGCTTTAGACAAGATAGAGGAAGAGCAAAACAA
AAGTAAGACCACCGCACAGCAAGCGGCCGGCCGCTGATCTTCAGACCTGGAGGAGGAGATATGAGGGACA
ATTGGAGAAGTGAATTATATAAATATAAAGTAGTAAAAATTGAACCATTAGGAGTAGCACCCACCAAGGC
AAAGAGAAGAGTGGTGCAGAGAGAAAAAAGAGCAGTGGGAATAGGAGCTTTGTTCCTTGGGTTCTTGGGA
GCAGCAGGAAGCACTATGGGCGCAGCGTCAATGACGCTGACGGTACAGGCCAGACAATTATTGTCTGGTA
TAGTGCAGCAGCAGAACAATTTGCTGAGGGCTATTGAGGCGCAACAGCATCTGTTGCAACTCACAGTCTG
GGGCATCAAGCAGCTCCAGGCAAGAATCCTGGCTGTGGAAAGATACCTAAAGGATCAACAGCTCCTGGGG
ATTTGGGGTTGCTCTGGAAAACTCATTTGCACCACTGCTGTGCCTTGGAATGCTAGTTGGAGTAATAAAT
CTCTGGAACAGATTTGGAATCACACGACCTGGATGGAGTGGGACAGAGAAATTAACAATTACACAAGCTT
AATACACTCCTTAATTGAAGAATCGCAAAACCAGCAAGAAAAGAATGAACAAGAATTATTGGAATTAGAT
AAATGGGCAAGTTTGTGGAATTGGTTTAACATAACAAATTGGCTGTGGTATATAAAATTATTCATAATGA
TAGTAGGAGGCTTGGTAGGTTTAAGAATAGTTTTTGCTGTACTTTCTATAGTGAATAGAGTTAGGCAGGG
ATATTCACCATTATCGTTTCAGACCCACCTCCCAACCCCGAGGGGACCCGACAGGCCCGAAGGAATAGAA
GAAGAAGGTGGAGAGAGAGACAGAGACAGATCCATTCGATTAGTGAACGGATCTCGACGGTATCGCCGAA
TTCACAAATGGCAGTATTCATCCACAATTTTAAAAGAAAAGGGGGGATTGGGGGGTACAGTGCAGGGGAA
AGAATAGTAGACATAATAGCAACAGACATACAAACTAAAGAATTACAAAAACAAATTACAAAAATTCAAA
ATTTTCGGGTTTATTACAGGGACAGCAGAGATCCAGTTTGGACTAGTCGTGAGGCTCCGGTGCCCGTCAG
TGGGCAGAGCGCACATCGCCCACAGTCCCCGAGAAGTTGGGGGGAGGGGTCGGCAATTGAACCGGTGCCT
AGAGAAGGTGGCGCGGGGTAAACTGGGAAAGTGATGTCGTGTACTGGCTCCGCCTTTTTCCCGAGGGTGG
GGGAGAACCGTATATAAGTGCAGTAGTCGCCGTGAACGTTCTTTTTCGCAACGGGTTTGCCGCCAGAACA
CAGGTAAGTGCCGTGTGTGGTTCCCGCGGGCCTGGCCTCTTTACGGGTTATGGCCCTTGCGTGCCTTGAA
TTACTTCCACCTGGCTGCAGTACGTGATTCTTGATCCCGAGCTTCGGGTTGGAAGTGGGTGGGAGAGTTC
GAGGCCTTGCGCTTAAGGAGCCCCTTCGCCTCGTGCTTGAGTTGAGGCCTGGCCTGGGCGCTGGGGCCGC
CGCGTGCGAATCTGGTGGCACCTTCGCGCCTGTCTCGCTGCTTTCGATAAGTCTCTAGCCATTTAAAATT
TTTGATGACCTGCTGCGACGCTTTTTTTCTGGCAAGATAGTCTTGTAAATGCGGGCCAAGATCTGCACAC
TGGTATTTCGGTTTTTGGGGCCGCGGGCGGCGACGGGGCCCGTGCGTCCCAGCGCACATGTTCGGCGAGG
CGGGGCCTGCGAGCGCGGCCACCGAGAATCGGACGGGGGTAGTCTCAAGCTGGCCGGCCTGCTCTGGTGC
CTGGCCTCGCGCCGCCGTGTATCGCCCCGCCCTGGGCGGCAAGGCTGGCCCGGTCGGCACCAGTTGCGTG
AGCGGAAAGATGGCCGCTTCCCGGCCCTGCTGCAGGGAGCTCAAAATGGAGGACGCGGCGCTCGGGAGAG
CGGGCGGGTGAGTCACCCACACAAAGGAAAAGGGCCTTTCCGTCCTCAGCCGTCGCTTCATGTGACTCCA
CGGAGTACCGGGCGCCGTCCAGGCACCTCGATTAGTTCTCGAGCTTTTGGAGTACGTCGTCTTTAGGTTG
GGGGGAGGGGTTTTATGCGATGGAGTTTCCCCACACTGAGTGGGTGGAGACTGAAGTTAGGCCAGCTTGG
CACTTGATGTAATTCTCCTTGGAATTTGCCCTTTTTGAGTTTGGATCTTGGTTCATTCTCAAGCCTCAGA
CAGTGGTTCAAAGTTTTTTTCTTCCATTTCAGGTGTCGTGAAGCGGCCGCCATGGTGAGCAAGGGCGAGG
AGGTCATCAAAGAGTTCATGCGCTTCAAGGTGCGCATGGAGGGCTCCATGAACGGCCACGAGTTCGAGAT
CGAGGGCGAGGGCGAGGGCCGCCCCTACGAGGGCACCCAGACCGCCAAGCTGAAGGTGACCAAGGGCGGC
CCCCTGCCCTTCGCCTGGGACATCCTGTCCCCCCAGTTCATGTACGGCTCCAAGGCGTACGTGAAGCACC
CCGCCGACATCCCCGATTACAAGAAGCTGTCCTTCCCCGAGGGCTTCAAGTGGGAGCGCGTGATGAACTT
CGAGGACGGCGGTCTGGTGACCGTGACCCAGGACTCCTCCCTGCAGGACGGCACGCTGATCTACAAGGTG
AAGATGCGCGGCACCAACTTCCCCCCCGACGGCCCCGTAATGCAGAAGAAGACCATGGGCTGGGAGGCCT
CCACCGAGCGCCTGTACCCCCGCGACGGCGTGCTGAAGGGCGAGATCCACCAGGCCCTGAAGCTGAAGGA
CGGCGGCCACTACCTGGTGGAGTTCAAGACCATCTACATGGCCAAGAAGCCCGTGCAACTGCCCGGCTAC
TACTACGTGGACACCAAGCTGGACATCACCTCCCACAACGAGGACTACACCATCGTGGAACAGTACGAGC
GCTCCGAGGGCCGCCACCACCTGTTCCTGGGGCATGGCACCGGCAGCACCGGCAGCGGCAGCTCCGGCAC
CGCCTCCTCCGAGGACAACAACATGGCCGTCATCAAAGAGTTCATGCGCTTCAAGGTGCGCATGGAGGGC
TCCATGAACGGCCACGAGTTCGAGATCGAGGGCGAGGGCGAGGGCCGCCCCTACGAGGGCACCCAGACCG
CCAAGCTGAAGGTGACCAAGGGCGGCCCCCTGCCCTTCGCCTGGGACATCCTGTCCCCCCAGTTCATGTA
CGGCTCCAAGGCGTACGTGAAGCACCCCGCCGACATCCCCGATTACAAGAAGCTGTCCTTCCCCGAGGGC
TTCAAGTGGGAGCGCGTGATGAACTTCGAGGACGGCGGTCTGGTGACCGTGACCCAGGACTCCTCCCTGC
AGGACGGCACGCTGATCTACAAGGTGAAGATGCGCGGCACCAACTTCCCCCCCGACGGCCCCGTAATGCA
GAAGAAGACCATGGGCTGGGAGGCCTCCACCGAGCGCCTGTACCCCCGCGACGGCGTGCTGAAGGGCGAG
ATCCACCAGGCCCTGAAGCTGAAGGACGGCGGCCACTACCTGGTGGAGTTCAAGACCATCTACATGGCCA
AGAAGCCCGTGCAACTGCCCGGCTACTACTACGTGGACACCAAGCTGGACATCACCTCCCACAACGAGGA
CTACACCATCGTGGAACAGTACGAGCGCTCCGAGGGCCGCCACCACCTGTTCCTGTACGGCATGGACGAG
CTGTACAAGTAAGGATCCTAATCAACCTCTGGATTACAAAATTTGTGAAAGATTGACTGGTATTCTTAAC
TATGTTGCTCCTTTTACGCTATGTGGATACGCTGCTTTAATGCCTTTGTATCATGCTATTGCTTCCCGTA
TGGCTTTCATTTTCTCCTCCTTGTATAAATCCTGGTTGCTGTCTCTTTATGAGGAGTTGTGGCCCGTTGT
CAGGCAACGTGGCGTGGTGTGCACTGTGTTTGCTGACGCAACCCCCACTGGTTGGGGCATTGCCACCACC
TGTCAGCTCCTTTCCGGGACTTTCGCTTTCCCCCTCCCTATTGCCACGGCGGAACTCATCGCCGCCTGCC
TTGCCCGCTGCTGGACAGGGGCTCGGCTGTTGGGCACTGACAATTCCGTGGTGTTGTCGGGGAAATCATC
GTCCTTTCCTTGGCTGCTCGCCTGTGTTGCCACCTGGATTCTGCGCGGGACGTCCTTCTGCTACGTCCCT
TCGGCCCTCAATCCAGCGGACCTTCCTTCCCGCGGCCTGCTGCCGGCTCTGCGGCCTCTTCCGCGTCTTC
GCCTTCGCCCTCAGACGAGTCGGATCTCCCTTTGGGCCGCCTCCCCGCCTGGTACCTTTAAGACCAATGA
CTTACAAGGCAGCTGTAGATCTTAGCCACTTTTTAAAAGAAAAGGGGGGACTGGAAGGGCTAATTCACTC
CCAACGAAGACAAGATCACCTGCAGGACAGGCGCGCCCTGCTTTTTGCTTGTACTGGGTCTCTCTGGTTA
GACCAGATCTGAGCCTGGGAGCTCTCTGGCTAACTAGGGAACCCACTGCTTAAGCCTCAATAAAGCTTGC
CTTGAGTGCTTCAAGTAGTGTGTGCCCGTCTGTTGTGTGACTCTGGTAACTAGAGATCCCTCAGACCCTT
TTAGTCAGTGTGGAAAATCTCTAGCACCCGGGCGATTAAGGAAAGGGCTAGATCATTCTTGAAGACGAAA
GGGCCTCGTGATACGCCTATTTTTATAGGTTAATGTCATGATAATAATGGTTTCTTAGACGTCAGGTGGC
ACTTTTCGGGGAAATGTGCGCGGAACCCCTATTTGTTTATTTTTCTAAATACATTCAAATATGTATCCGC
TCATGAGACAATAACCCTGATAAATGCTTCAATAATATTGAAAAAGGAAGAGTATGAGTATTCAACATTT
CCGTGTCGCCCTTATTCCCTTTTTTGCGGCATTTTGCCTTCCTGTTTTTGCTCACCCAGAAACGCTGGTG
AAAGTAAAAGATGCTGAAGATCAGTTGGGTGCACGAGTGGGTTACATCGAACTGGATCTCAACAGCGGTA
AGATCCTTGAGAGTTTTCGCCCCGAAGAACGTTTTCCAATGATGAGCACTTTTAAAGTTCTGCTATGTGG
CGCGGTATTATCCCGTGTTGACGCCGGGCAAGAGCAACTCGGTCGCCGCATACACTATTCTCAGAATGAC
TTGGTTGAGTACTCACCAGTCACAGAAAAGCATCTTACGGATGGCATGACAGTAAGAGAATTATGCAGTG
CTGCCATAACCATGAGTGATAACACTGCGGCCAACTTACTTCTGACAACGATCGGAGGACCGAAGGAGCT
AACCGCTTTTTTGCACAACATGGGGGATCATGTAACTCGCCTTGATCGTTGGGAACCGGAGCTGAATGAA
GCCATACCAAACGACGAGCGTGACACCACGATGCCTGTAGCAATGGCAACAACGTTGCGCAAACTATTAA
CTGGCGAACTACTTACTCTAGCTTCCCGGCAACAATTAATAGACTGGATGGAGGCGGATAAAGTTGCAGG
ACCACTTCTGCGCTCGGCCCTTCCGGCTGGCTGGTTTATTGCTGATAAATCTGGAGCCGGTGAGCGTGGG
TCTCGCGGTATCATTGCAGCACTGGGGCCAGATGGTAAGCCCTCCCGTATCGTAGTTATCTACACGACGG
GGAGTCAGGCAACTATGGATGAACGAAATAGACAGATCGCTGAGATAGGTGCCTCACTGATTAAGCATTG
GTAACTGTCAGACCAAGTTTACTCATATATACTTTAGATTGATTTAAAACTTCATTTTTAATTTAAAAGG
ATCTAGGTGAAGATCCTTTTTGATAATCTCATGACCAAAATCCCTTAACGTGAGTTTTCGTTCCACTGAG
CGTCAGACCCCGTAGAAAAGATCAAAGGATCTTCTTGAGATCCTTTTTTTCTGCGCGTAATCTGCTGCTT
GCAAACAAAAAAACCACCGCTACCAGCGGTGGTTTGTTTGCCGGATCAAGAGCTACCAACTCTTTTTCCG
AAGGTAACTGGCTTCAGCAGAGCGCAGATACCAAATACTGTTCTTCTAGTGTAGCCGTAGTTAGGCCACC
ACTTCAAGAACTCTGTAGCACCGCCTACATACCTCGCTCTGCTAATCCTGTTACCAGTGGCTGCTGCCAG
TGGCGATAAGTCGTGTCTTACCGGGTTGGACTCAAGACGATAGTTACCGGATAAGGCGCAGCGGTCGGGC
TGAACGGGGGGTTCGTGCACACAGCCCAGCTTGGAGCGAACGACCTACACCGAACTGAGATACCTACAGC
GTGAGCTATGAGAAAGCGCCACGCTTCCCGAAGGGAGAAAGGCGGACAGGTATCCGGTAAGCGGCAGGGT
CGGAACAGGAGAGCGCACGAGGGAGCTTCCAGGGGGAAACGCCTGGTATCTTTATAGTCCTGTCGGGTTT
CGCCACCTCTGACTTGAGCGTCGATTTTTGTGATGCTCGTCAGGGGGGCGGAGCCTATGGAAAAACGCCA
GCAACGCGGCCTTTTTACGGTTCCTGGCCTTTTGCTGGCCTTTTGCTCACATGTTCTTTCCTGCGTTATC
CCCTGATTCTGTGGATAACCGTATTACCGCCTTTGAGTGAGCTGATACCGCTCGCCGCAGCCGAACGACC
GAGCGCAGCGAGTCAGTGAGCGAGGAAGCGGAAGAGCGCCCAATACGCAAACCGCCTCTCCCCGCGCGTT
GGCCGATTCATTAATGCAGCAAGCTCATGGCTGACTAATTTTTTTTATTTATGCAGAGGCCGAGGCCGCC
TCGGCCTCTGAGCTATTCCAGAAGTAGTGAGGAGGCTTTTTTGGAGGCCTAGGCTTTTGCAAAAAGCTCC
CCGTGGCACGACAGGTTTCCCGACTGGAAAGCGGGCAGTGAGCGCAACGCAATTAATGTGAGTTAGCTCA
CTCATTAGGCACCCCAGGCTTTACACTTTATGCTTCCGGCTCGTATGTTGTGTGGAATTGTGAGCGGATA
ACAATTTCACACAGGAAACAGCTATGACATGATTACGAATTTCACAAATAAAGCATTTTTTTCACTGCAT
TCTAGTTGTGGTTTGTCCAAACTCATCAATGTATCTTATCATGTCTGGATCAACTGGATAACTCAAGCTA
ACCAAAATCATCCCAAACTTCCCACCCCATACCCTATTACCACTGCCAATTACCTGTGGTTTCATTTACT
CTAAACCTGTGATTCCTCTGAATTATTTTCATTTTAAAGAAATTGTATTTGTTAAATATGTACTACAAAC
TTAGTAGT
Features (pLannotate 1.2.2; 22 found; start..end, strand, type, name):
    377..634     +  LTR            5' LTR (truncated): truncated 5' long terminal repeat (LTR) from HIV-1
    681..806     +  misc_feature   HIV-1 Ψ: packaging signal of human immunodeficiency virus type 1
    790..1128    +  CDS            HIV-1 gag (fragment): gag protein from human immunodeficiency virus 1; gag
   1303..1536    +  misc_feature   RRE: The Rev response element (RRE) of HIV-1 allows for Rev-dependent mRNA export from the nucleus to the cytoplasm.
   1913..2013    +  CDS            Rev (fragment): human immunodeficiency virus 1 (HIV-1) Rev protein; rev; enhances nuclear export of unspliced and incompletely spliced viral mRNAs
   2058..2175    +  misc_feature   cPPT/CTS: central polypurine tract and central termination sequence of HIV-1
   2223..3401    +  promoter       EF-1α promoter: strong constitutive promoter for human elongation factor EF-1α
   3412..4839    +  CDS            tdTomato: tdTomato is a basic (constitutively fluorescent) orange fluorescent protein published in 2004, derived from Discosoma sp.. It is reported to be a somewhat slowly-maturing tandem dimer with low acid sensitivity.
   4850..5438    +  misc_feature   WPRE: woodchuck hepatitis virus posttranscriptional regulatory element
   5433..5543    +  CDS            nef (fragment): NEF_SIVS4 - Experimental evidence at protein level: Swiss-Prot protein existence level 1. Interferes with TCR signaling from the cell membrane. Interacts with CD247/TCRZ (TCR zeta chain) and exert potent down- regulation of cell surface TCR/CD3 complexes. From Simian immunodeficiency virus (isolate F236/smH4) (SIV-sm) (Simian immunodeficiency virus sooty mangabey monkey).
   5586..5766    +  LTR            5' LTR (truncated): truncated 5' long terminal repeat (LTR) from HIV-1
   5899..6003    +  promoter       AmpR promoter: bla
   6004..6864    +  CDS            AmpR: β-lactamase; bla; confers resistance to ampicillin, carbenicillin, and related antibiotics
   7035..7623    +  rep_origin     ori: high-copy-number ColE1/pMB1/pBR322/pUC origin of replication
   7806..7860    +  CDS            lacI (fragment): lac repressor; lacI; The lac repressor binds to the lac operator to inhibit transcription in E. coli. This inhibition can be relieved by adding lactose or isopropyl-β-D-thiogalactopyranoside (IPTG).
   7866..7959    +  rep_origin     SV40 ori (fragment): SV40 origin of replication
   7984..8021    +  CDS            lacI (fragment): lac repressor; lacI; The lac repressor binds to the lac operator to inhibit transcription in E. coli. This inhibition can be relieved by adding lactose or isopropyl-β-D-thiogalactopyranoside (IPTG).
   8034..8055    +  protein_bind   CAP binding site: CAP binding activates transcription in the presence of cAMP. E. coli catabolite activator protein
   8070..8100    +  promoter       lac promoter: promoter for the E. coli lac operon
   8108..8124    +  protein_bind   lac operator: The lac repressor binds to the lac operator to inhibit transcription in E. coli. This inhibition can be relieved by adding lactose or isopropyl-β-D-thiogalactopyranoside (IPTG). lac repressor encoded by lacI
   8158..8241    +  polyA_signal   SV40 poly(A) signal (fragment): SV40 polyadenylation signal
   8408..329     +  CDS            nef (fragment) (across the origin): NEF_HV1BR - Experimental evidence at protein level: Swiss-Prot protein existence level 1. Extracellular Nef protein targets CD4(+) T-lymphocytes for apoptosis by interacting with CXCR4 surface receptors (PubMed:14990729). From Human immunodeficiency virus type 1 group M subtype B (isolate BRU/LAI) (HIV-1).
