[The description below was written by a language model from this plasmid's Addgene catalogue record and pLannotate feature annotations shown in this document.]
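Description:
p2514-pHAGE2-EF1aL-tdTomato-W is an 8.4 kb HIV-1-based lentiviral transfer vector for constitutive expression of the red-orange fluorescent protein tdTomato in mammalian cells. It was built on the pHAGE2-EF1aL-dsRed-W backbone, with the 1.4 kb tdTomato coding sequence (a tandem-dimer fluorescent protein derived from Discosoma sp.) placed between NotI and BamHI sites that remain intact. In bacteria the plasmid is maintained through a high-copy ColE1/pUC-type origin and selected with ampicillin via the β-lactamase gene. The recorded growth strain is a recombination-deficient "stable" E. coli, the usual choice for plasmids carrying repeated LTR sequences.

The viral portion runs from a truncated 5' LTR through the Ψ packaging signal with an adjoining gag fragment, the Rev response element for Rev-dependent nuclear export of the genomic RNA, and the cPPT/CTS element that aids nuclear import and transduction efficiency. Downstream, the long form of the human EF-1α promoter (about 1.2 kb as annotated) drives tdTomato, followed by a WPRE that enhances transcript stability and expression (the "W" in the name). The cassette closes with a second truncated LTR; the annotation tool labels it as a 5' LTR, but its position corresponds to the 3' LTR of the vector. Short nef, rev, lacI, lac promoter/operator and SV40 fragments in the table are residual viral or backbone sequences rather than functional units. No mammalian drug-selection marker is annotated, so transduced cells are identified by fluorescence. Because gag-pol, rev and envelope functions are absent, particle production requires separate packaging plasmids. Typical uses are stable labelling and tracking of transduced cells or serving as a reporter control.
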