Addgene plasmid #248971: p2514-pHAGE2-EF1aL-tdTomato-W
Purpose: Lentiviral expression of tdTomato
Depositing lab: Darrell Kotton. Depositing organization: Boston University Medical Campus.
Backbone
  Vector backbone: pHAGE2-EF1aL-dsRed-W
  Backbone size w/o insert (bp): 6977
  Total vector size (bp): 8408
  Vector type: Lentiviral
Growth in bacteria
  Bacterial resistance: Ampicillin, 100 μg/mL
  Growth temperature: 37°C
  Growth strain: NEB Stable
  Copy number: High Copy
Gene/Insert
  Gene/Insert name: tdTomato
  Species: Discosoma sp
  Insert size (bp): 1431
  Promoter: EF1aL
  Cloning method: Restriction Enzyme; 5′ cloning site NotI (not destroyed); 3′ cloning site BamHI (not destroyed)
  Sequencing primers: 5′ ATATATATGCGGCCGCCATGGTGAGCAAGGGCGAG; 3′ CGCCGCGGATCCTTACTTGTACAGCTCGTCCATGCC
Terms and licenses: Academic/Nonprofit Terms; Industry Terms: Not Available to Industry
How to cite: p2514-pHAGE2-EF1aL-tdTomato-W was a gift from Darrell Kotton (Addgene plasmid # 248971 ; http://n2t.net/addgene:248971 ; RRID:Addgene_248971)
